Addgene plasmid #79934: pCMV-EPN-19
Purpose: Late1-I3-01-myc-PH
Depositing lab: Neil King. Depositing organization: University of Washington. Publication: Designed proteins induce the formation of nanocage-containing extracellular vesicles. Votteler J, Ogohara C, Yi S, Hsia Y, Nattermann U, Belnap DM, King NP, Sundquist WI. Nature. 2016 Dec 8;540(7632):292-295. doi: 10.1038/nature20607. Epub 2016 Nov 30. PubMed 27919066.
Backbone
  Vector backbone: pCMV
  Backbone size w/o insert (bp): 5443
  Modifications to backbone: Inserts were cloned into the Kpn1 and Xho1 sites
  Vector type: Mammalian Expression, Bacterial Expression
  Selectable markers: Neomycin (select with G418)
Growth in bacteria
  Bacterial resistance: Ampicillin, 100 μg/mL
  Growth temperature: 37°C
  Growth strain: DH5alpha
  Copy number: High Copy
Gene/Insert
  Gene/Insert name: EPN-19
Terms and licenses: Academic/Nonprofit Terms; Industry Terms: Not Available to Industry
How to cite: pCMV-EPN-19 was a gift from Neil King (Addgene plasmid # 79934 ; http://n2t.net/addgene:79934 ; RRID:Addgene_79934)
