[The description below was written by a language model from this plasmid's Addgene catalogue record.]
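Description:
pCMV-EPN-19 is a mammalian expression plasmid built on a pCMV backbone (about 5.4 kb without the insert), with the coding sequence cloned between the KpnI and XhoI sites. It is maintained as a high-copy plasmid in E. coli under ampicillin selection, and it carries a neomycin resistance marker that allows G418 selection of transfected mammalian cells. The record lists no feature table, so the promoter is not explicitly stated, although the backbone name implies the cytomegalovirus immediate-early promoter. The origin of replication and polyadenylation signal are also not documented.

The insert, EPN-19, is summarised in the record as "Late1-I3-01-myc-PH", which indicates a modular fusion protein. Reading from the N-terminus, it comprises a late-domain element, the I3-01 module, a myc epitope tag for detection, and a PH domain. I3-01 is a computationally designed self-assembling protein that forms a nanocage. Late domains are short viral motifs that recruit the cellular ESCRT machinery, and PH (pleckstrin homology) domains typically bind membrane phosphoinositides. The source of each element is not given in the record.

The construct belongs to a series of "enveloped protein nanocage" (EPN) designs from work showing that designed proteins can induce the release of nanocage-containing extracellular vesicles. Such designs combine membrane binding, self-assembly and ESCRT recruitment in one polypeptide. This variant appears to test an alternative arrangement, with the late domain at the N-terminus and a PH domain as the membrane-targeting element. It would typically be transfected into cultured mammalian cells to assess nanocage assembly and vesicle release, with the myc tag used to follow the protein.
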