>Addgene plasmid #79934 | pCMV-EPN-19 | depositor partial sequence | sequence record 150568 | EPN-19
CTAGAATTATCGATCCGGAGGTACCATGCTGCAGTCTCGTCCGGAACCGACCGCACCGCCGGAAGAATCT
TTCCGTTCTGGTGTTGAAACCACCACGCCACCGCAAAAACAGGAGCCGATCGACAAAGAACTGTACCCGC
TGACCTCTCTGCGTTCTCTGTTCGGTAACGACCCGTCTTCTCAGAAGATCGAAGAGCTGTTCAAGAAACA
CAAGATCGTTGCCGTGCTGCGTGCCAATAGTGTGGAAGAAGCGAAAAAGAAAGCGCTGGCGGTTTTCCTG
GGCGGCGTTCATCTGATTGAAATTACCTTTACCGTGCCGGATGCGGATACCGTGATTAAGGAACTGAGCT
TTCTGAAGGAAATGGGCGCGATTATTGGTGCGGGCACCGTGACCAGCGTGGAGCAGTGCCGTAAAGCGGT
GGAAAGTGGCGCCGAATTCATTGTGAGTCCGCACCTGGACGAGGAAATTAGCCAATTTTGCAAGGAGAAG
GGTGTGTTCTATATGCCAGGCGTTATGACCCCGACCGAACTGGTGAAAGCCATGAAACTGGGCCATACCA
TCTTAAAACTGTTTCCGGGTGAGGTGGTGGGTCCGCAGTTTGTTAAAGCGATGAAAGGTCCGTTTCCGAA
TGTGAAATTTGTGCCAACCGGCGGTGTTAATCTGGACAATGTGTGCGAATGGTTCAAAGCGGGCGTGCTG
GCCGTGGGCGTGGGCAGCGCGTTAGTGAAAGGCACCCCGGTGGAAGTGGCGGAAAAGGCCAAGGCGTTCG
TTGAGAAGATTCGTGGCTGCACCGAACAGAAGCTGATCTCCGAAGAAGACCTGCACGGTCTGCAGGACGA
CCCGGACCTGCAAGCACTGCTCAAGGGCAGCCAGCTGCTGAAAGTTAAATCTTCTTCTTGGCGTCGTGAA
CGTTTCTACAAACTCCAGGAGGACTGCAAAACCATCTGGCAGGAATCCCGTAAAGTTATGCGTTCTCCGG
AATCTCAGCTGTTCTCTATCGAAGACATCCAGGAAGTTCGTATGGGTCACCGTACCGAAGGTCTGGAAAA
ATTCGCGCGTGACATCCCGGAAGACCGTTGCTTCTCCATCGTTTTCAAAGACCAGCGTAACACCCTGGAC
CTGATCGCGCCGTCTCCGGCGGACGCGCAGCACTGGGTTCAGGGTCTGCGTAAAATCATCCACCACTCTG
GTTCTATGGACCAACGTCAGAAATGACTCGAGAAGCTTGCTAGCAGATCTT
