>Addgene plasmid #79934 | pCMV-EPN-19 | addgene partial sequence | sequence record 162335 | CMV-F 5'-CGCAAATGGGCGGTAGGCGTG-3'
TCTCTGGCTAACTAGAGAACCCACTGCTTACTGGCTTATCGAAATTAATACGACTCACTATAGGGAGACC
CAAGCTGGCTAGCGTTTAAACGGGCCCTCTAGAATTATCGATCCGGAGGTACCATGCTGCAGTCTCGTCC
GGAACCGACCGCACCGCCGGAAGAATCTTTCCGTTCTGGTGTTGAAACCACCACGCCACCGCAAAAACAG
GAGCCGATCGACAAAGAACTGTACCCGCTGACCTCTCTGCGTTCTCTGTTCGGTAACGACCCGTCTTCTC
AGAAGATCGAAGAGCTGTTCAAGAAACACAAGATCGTTGCCGTGCTGCGTGCCAATAGTGTGGAAGAAGC
GAAAAAGAAAGCGCTGGCGGTTTTCCTGGGCGGCGTTCATCTGATTGAAATTACCTTTACCGTGCCGGAT
GCGGATACCGTGATTAAGGAACTGAGCTTTCTGAAGGAAATGGGCGCGATTATTGGTGCGGGCACCGTGA
CCAGCGTGGAGCAGTGCCGTAAAGCGGTGGAAAGTGGCGCCGAATTCATTGTGAGTCCGCACCTGGACGA
GGAAATTAGCCAATTTTGCAAGGAGAAGGGTGTGTTCTATATGCCAGGCGTTATGACCCCGACCGAACTG
GTGAAAGCCATGAAACTGGGCCATACCATCTTAAAACTGTTTCCGGGTGAGGTGGTGGGTCCGCAGTTTG
TTAAAGCGATGAAAGGTCCGTTTCCGAATGTGAAATTTGTGCCAACCGGCGGTGTTAATCTGGACAATGT
GTGCGAATGGTTCAAAGCGGGCGTGCTGGCCGTGGGCGTGGGCAGCGCGTTAGTGAAAGGCACCCCGGTG
GAAGTGGCGGAAAAGGCCAAGGCGTTCGTTGAGAAGATTCGTGGCTGCACCGAACAGAAGCTGATCTCCG
AAGAAGACCTGCACGGTCTGCAGGACGACCCGGAC
