>Addgene plasmid #79934 | pCMV-EPN-19 | addgene partial sequence | sequence record 162336 | Bglob-pA-R 5'-ttttggcagagggaaaaaga-3'
ATTTCTGACGTTGGTCCATAGAACCAGAGTGGTGGATGATTTTACGCAGACCCTGAACCCAGTGCTGCGC
GTCCGCCGGAGACGGCGCGATCAGGTCCAGGGTGTTACGCTGGTCTTTGAAAACGATGGAGAAGCAACGG
TCTTCCGGGATGTCACGCGCGAATTTTTCCAGACCTTCGGTACGGTGACCCATACGAACTTCCTGGATGT
CTTCGATAGAGAACAGCTGAGATTCCGGAGAACGCATAACTTTACGGGATTCCTGCCAGATGGTTTTGCA
GTCCTCCTGGAGTTTGTAGAAACGTTCACGACGCCAAGAAGAAGATTTAACTTTCAGCAGCTGGCTGCCC
TTGAGCAGTGCTTGCAGGTCCGGGTCGTCCTGCAGACCGTGCAGGTCTTCTTCGGAGATCAGCTTCTGTT
CGGTGCAGCCACGAATCTTCTCAACGAACGCCTTGGCCTTTTCCGCCACTTCCACCGGGGTGCCTTTCAC
TAACGCGCTGCCCACGCCCACGGCCAGCACGCCCGCTTTGAACCATTCGCACACATTGTCCAGATTAACA
CCGCCGGTTGGCACAAATTTCACATTCGGAAACGGACCTTTCATCGCTTTAACAAACTGCGGACCCACCA
CCTCACCCGGAAACAGTTTTAAGATGGTATGGCCCAGTTTCATGGCTTTCACCAGTTCGGTCGGGGTCAT
AACGCCTGGCATATAGAACACACCCTTCTCCTTGCAAAATTGGCTAATTTCCTCGTCCAGGTGCGGACTC
ACAATGAATTCGGCGCCACTTTCCACCGCTTTACGGCACTGCTCCACGCTGGTCACGGTGCCCGCACCAA
TAATCGCGCCCATTTCCTTCAGAAAGCTCAGTTCCTTAATCACGGTATCCGCATCCGGCACGGTAAAGGT
AATTTCAATCAGATGAACGCCGCCCAGGAAAACCGCCAGCGCTTTCTTTTTCGCTTCTTCCACACTATTG
